Addgene plasmid #111910: pCB30
Purpose: Expresses gRNA to target URA3 knockout locus and has KanMX marker
Depositing lab: Yi Tang. Depositing organization: University of California, Los Angeles (UCLA).
Backbone
  Vector backbone: pRS424Multi_KanM-Trp
  Backbone manufacturer: Stanford Genome Technology Center
  Modifications to backbone: Removed Leu marker and replaced with gRNA cassette
  Vector type: Bacterial Expression, Yeast Expression, CRISPR
  Selectable markers: Gentamicin
Growth in bacteria
  Bacterial resistance: Ampicillin, 100 μg/mL
  Growth temperature: 37°C
  Growth strain: DH5alpha
  Copy number: High Copy
Gene/Insert
  Gene/Insert name: gRNA cassette targeting URA3 knockout locus
  gRNA/shRNA sequence: ACCATCAAAGAAGGTTAATG
  Species: S. cerevisiae (budding yeast)
  Promoter: SNR52p
  Cloning method: Unknown
  Sequencing primers: 5′ agcttgtctgtaagcgga; 3′ cctatggaaaaacgccagAAT
Terms and licenses: Academic/Nonprofit Terms; Industry Terms: Not Available to Industry
How to cite: pCB30 was a gift from Yi Tang (Addgene plasmid # 111910 ; http://n2t.net/addgene:111910 ; RRID:Addgene_111910)
