[The description below was written by a language model from this plasmid's Addgene catalogue record and pLannotate feature annotations shown in this document.]
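Description:
pCB30 is a 6,025 nt E. coli–yeast shuttle plasmid for CRISPR work in Saccharomyces cerevisiae, built on the pRS424Multi_KanM-Trp backbone by removing a Leu marker and putting a guide RNA cassette in its place. In bacteria it replicates from a high-copy ColE1/pUC-type origin and is selected with ampicillin through the β-lactamase gene and its native promoter. In yeast it is maintained episomally at high copy by the 2μ origin. Yeast selection is provided by the kanMX cassette. The catalogue lists the selectable marker as gentamicin, which most likely refers to G418 (geneticin), the drug normally used with kanMX.

The payload is a single-guide RNA expression unit in the standard yeast arrangement. The RNA polymerase III SNR52 promoter drives a 20-nt spacer fused to the Streptococcus pyogenes Cas9 gRNA scaffold, and transcription ends at the SUP4 tRNA terminator. The guide is designed against a URA3 knockout locus. The plasmid encodes no Cas9, so the nuclease must come from another plasmid or from the host strain.

The feature table also annotates a complete FCY1 (cytosine deaminase) coding sequence upstream of kanMX. FCY1 is commonly used as a counter-selectable marker because it renders cells sensitive to 5-fluorocytosine, which could help cure the plasmid after editing, but the record does not state its purpose or its promoter. A short rop fragment appears to be a backbone remnant. The construct is suited to directing Cas9 cleavage at the disrupted URA3 site, for example to promote integration of donor DNA there, although the record does not describe a specific application.
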