Features (pLannotate 1.2.2; 10 found; start..end, strand, type, name):
     76..936     -  CDS            AmpR: β-lactamase; bla; confers resistance to ampicillin, carbenicillin, and related antibiotics
    937..1041    -  promoter       AmpR promoter: bla
   1068..2410    -  rep_origin     2μ ori: yeast 2μ plasmid origin of replication
   2478..2513    +  CDS            rop (fragment): Rop protein, which maintains plasmids at low copy number; rop
   2814..3287    +  CDS            FCY1 (sequence withheld): FCY1_YEAST - Experimental evidence at protein level: Swiss-Prot protein existence level 1. Catalyzes the hydrolytic deamination of cytosine to uracil or 5-methylcytosine to thymine. Is involved in the pyrimidine salvage pathway, which allows the cell to utilize cytosine for pyrimidine nucleotide synthesis. From Saccharomyces cerevisiae (strain ATCC 204508 / S288c) (Baker's yeast).
   3480..4836    +  gene           kanMX: yeast selectable marker conferring kanamycin resistance (Wach et al., 1994)
   4908..5176    +  promoter       SNR52 promoter: promoter for the S. cerevisiae small nucleolar RNA gene SNR52
   5197..5271    +  misc_RNA       gRNA scaffold: guide RNA scaffold for the Streptococcus pyogenes CRISPR/Cas9 system
   5276..5295    +  terminator     SUP4 terminator: transcription terminator for the S. cerevisiae SUP4 tRNA gene
   5342..5930    -  rep_origin     ori: high-copy-number ColE1/pMB1/pBR322/pUC origin of replication
>Addgene plasmid #111910 | pCB30 | depositor full sequence | sequence record 210464 | Entire plasmid
CACCTAGATCCTTTTAAATTAAAAATGAAGTTTTAAATCAATCTAAAGTATATATGAGTAAACTTGGTCT
GACAGTTACCAATGCTTAATCAGTGAGGCACCTATCTCAGCGATCTGTCTATTTCGTTCATCCATAGTTG
CCTGACTCCCCGTCGTGTAGATAACTACGATACGGGAGGGCTTACCATCTGGCCCCAGTGCTGCAATGAT
ACCGCGAGACCCACGCTCACCGGCTCCAGATTTATCAGCAATAAACCAGCCAGCCGGAAGGGCCGAGCGC
AGAAGTGGTCCTGCAACTTTATCCGCCTCCATCCAGTCTATTAATTGTTGCCGGGAAGCTAGAGTAAGTA
GTTCGCCAGTTAATAGTTTGCGCAACGTTGTTGCCATTGCTACAGGCATCGTGGTGTCACGCTCGTCGTT
TGGTATGGCTTCATTCAGCTCCGGTTCCCAACGATCAAGGCGAGTTACATGATCCCCCATGTTGTGCAAA
AAAGCGGTTAGCTCCTTCGGTCCTCCGATCGTTGTCAGAAGTAAGTTGGCCGCAGTGTTATCACTCATGG
TTATGGCAGCACTGCATAATTCTCTTACTGTCATGCCATCCGTAAGATGCTTTTCTGTGACTGGTGAGTA
CTCAACCAAGTCATTCTGAGAATAGTGTATGCGGCGACCGAGTTGCTCTTGCCCGGCGTCAATACGGGAT
AATACCGCGCCACATAGCAGAACTTTAAAAGTGCTCATCATTGGAAAACGTTCTTCGGGGCGAAAACTCT
CAAGGATCTTACCGCTGTTGAGATCCAGTTCGATGTAACCCACTCGTGCACCCAACTGATCTTCAGCATC
TTTTACTTTCACCAGCGTTTCTGGGTGAGCAAAAACAGGAAGGCAAAATGCCGCAAAAAAGGGAATAAGG
GCGACACGGAAATGTTGAATACTCATACTCTTCCTTTTTCAATATTATTGAAGCATTTATCAGGGTTATT
GTCTCATGAGCGGATACATATTTGAATGTATTTAGAAAAATAAACAAATAGGGGTTCCGCGCACATTTCC
CCGAAAAGTGCCACCTGAACGAAGCATCTGTGCTTCATTTTGTAGAACAAAAATGCAACGCGAGAGCGCT
AATTTTTCAAACAAAGAATCTGAGCTGCATTTTTACAGAACAGAAATGCAACGCGAAAGCGCTATTTTAC
CAACGAAGAATCTGTGCTTCATTTTTGTAAAACAAAAATGCAACGCGAGAGCGCTAATTTTTCAAACAAA
GAATCTGAGCTGCATTTTTACAGAACAGAAATGCAACGCGAGAGCGCTATTTTACCAACAAAGAATCTAT
ACTTCTTTTTTGTTCTACAAAAATGCATCCCGAGAGCGCTATTTTTCTAACAAAGCATCTTAGATTACTT
TTTTTCTCCTTTGTGCGCTCTATAATGCAGTCTCTTGATAACTTTTTGCACTGTAGGTCCGTTAAGGTTA
GAAGAAGGCTACTTTGGTGTCTATTTTCTCTTCCATAAAAAAAGCCTGACTCCACTTCCCGCGTTTACTG
ATTACTAGCGAAGCTGCGGGTGCATTTTTTCAAGATAAAGGCATCCCCGATTATATTCTATACCGATGTG
GATTGCGCATACTTTGTGAACAGAAAGTGATAGCGTTGATGATTCTTCATTGGTCAGAAAATTATGAACG
GTTTCTTCTATTTTGTCTCTATATACTACGTATAGGAAATGTTTACATTTTCGTATTGTTTTCGATTCAC
TCTATGAATAGTTCTTACTACAATTTTTTTGTCTAAAGAGTAATACTAGAGATAAACATAAAAAATGTAG
AGGTCGAGTTTAGATGCAAGTTCAAGGAGCGAAAGGTGGATGGGTAGGTTATATAGGGATATAGCACAGA
GATATATAGCAAAGAGATACTTTTGAGCAATGTTTGTGGAAGCGGTATTCGCAATATTTTAGTAGCTCGT
TACAGTCCGGTGCGTTTTTGGTTTTTTGAAAGTGCGTCTTCAGAGCGCTTTTGGTTTTCAAAAGCGCTCT
GAAGTTCCTATACTTTCTAGAGAATAGGAACTTCGGAATAGGAACTTCAAAGCGTTTCCGAAAACGAGCG
CTTCCGAAAATGCAACGCGAGCTGCGCACATACAGCTCACTGTTCACGTCGCACCTATATCTGCGTGTTG
CCTGTATATATATATACATGAGAAGAACGGCATAGTGCGTGTTTATGCTTAAATGCGTACTTATATGCGT
CTATTTATGTAGGATGAAAGGTAGTCTAGTACCTCCTGTGATATTATCCCATTCCATGCGGGGTATCGTA
TGCTTCCTTCAGCACTACCCTTTAGCTGTTCTATATGCTGCCACTCCTCAATTGGATTAGTCTCATCCTT
CAATGCTATCATTTCCTTTGATATTGGATCATATTAAGAAACCATTATTATCATGACATTAACCTATAAA
AATAGGCGTATCACGAGGCCCTTTCGTCTCGCGCGTTTCGGTGATGACGGTGAAAACCTCTGACACATGC
AGCGGCGCGCCAACAAATATATTGCAAGTAGTGACCTATGGTGTGTAGATATACGTACAGTTAGTTACGA
GCCTAAAGACACAACGTGTTTGTTAATTATACTGTCGCTGTAATATCTTCTCTTCCATTATCACCGGTCA
TTCCTTGCAGGGGCGGTAGTACCCGGAGACCCTGAACTTTTCTTTTTTTTTTTGCGAAATTAAAAAGTTC
ATTTTCAATTCGACAATGAGATCTACAAGCCATTGTTTTATGTTGATGAGAGCCAGCTTAAAGAGTTAAA
AATTTCATAGCTA
[474 nt withheld, positions 2814-3287]
TAGAGCACGCAGCACGCTGTATTTACGTATTTAATTTTATATATTTGTGCATACACTACTAGGGAAGACT
TGAAAAAAACCTAGGAAATGAAAAAACGACACAGGAAGTCCCGTATTTACTATTTTTTCCTTCCTTTTGA
TGGGGCAGGGCGGAAATAGAGGATAGGATAAGCCATTACCCTGTTATCCCTAGACATGGAGGCCCAGAAT
ACCCTCCTTGACAGTCTTGACGTGCGCAGCTCAGGGGCATGATGTGACTGTCGCCCGTACATTTAGCCCA
TACATCCCCATGTATAATCATTTGCATCCATACATTTTGATGGCCGCACGGCGCGAAGCAAAAATTACGG
CTCCTCGCTGCAGACCTGCGAGCAGGGAAACGCTCCCCTCACAGACGCGTTGAATTGTCCCCACGCCGCG
CCCCTGTAGAGAAATATAAAAGGTTAGGATTTGCCACTGAGGTTCTTCTTTCATATACTTCCTTTTAAAA
TCTTGCTAGGATACAGTTCTCACATCACATCCGAACATAAACAACCATGGGTAAGGAAAAGACTCACGTT
TCGAGGCCGCGATTAAATTCCAACATGGATGCTGATTTATATGGGTATAAATGGGCTCGCGATAATGTCG
GGCAATCAGGTGCGACAATCTATCGATTGTATGGGAAGCCCGATGCGCCAGAGTTGTTTCTGAAACATGG
CAAAGGTAGCGTTGCCAATGATGTTACAGATGAGATGGTCAGACTAAACTGGCTGACGGAATTTATGCCT
CTTCCGACCATCAAGCATTTTATCCGTACTCCTGATGATGCATGGTTACTCACCACTGCGATCCCCGGCA
AAACAGCATTCCAGGTATTAGAAGAATATCCTGATTCAGGTGAAAATATTGTTGATGCGCTGGCAGTGTT
CCTGCGCCGGTTGCATTCGATTCCTGTTTGTAATTGTCCTTTTAACAGCGATCGCGTATTTCGTCTCGCT
CAGGCGCAATCACGAATGAATAACGGTTTGGTTGATGCGAGTGATTTTGATGACGAGCGTAATGGCTGGC
CTGTTGAACAAGTCTGGAAAGAAATGCATAAGCTTTTGCCATTCTCACCGGATTCAGTCGTCACTCATGG
TGATTTCTCACTTGATAACCTTATTTTTGACGAGGGGAAATTAATAGGTTGTATTGATGTTGGACGAGTC
GGAATCGCAGACCGATACCAGGATCTTGCCATCCTATGGAACTGCCTCGGTGAGTTTTCTCCTTCATTAC
AGAAACGGCTTTTTCAAAAATATGGTATTGATAATCCTGATATGAATAAATTGCAGTTTCATTTGATGCT
CGATGAGTTTTTCTAATCAGTACTGACAATAAAAAGATTCTTGTTTTCAAGAACTTGTCATTTGTATAGT
TTTTTTATATTGTAGTTGTTCTATTTTAATCAAATGTTAGCGTGATTTATATTTTTTTTCGCCTCGACAT
CATCTGCCCAGATGCGAAGTTAAGTGCGCAGAAAGTAATATCATGCGTCAATCGTATGTGAATGCTGGTC
GCTATACTGTTAATTAAGACGGTCACAGCTTGTCTGTAAGCGGATCTCCACGGGACCCACAGTCGTAGAT
GCGTCACGTGTCTTTGAAAAGATAATGTATGATTATGCTTTCACTCATATTTATACAGAAACTTGATGTT
TTCTTTCGAGTATATACAAGGTGATTACATGTACGTTTGAAGTACAACTCTAGATTTTGTAGTGCCCTCT
TGGGCTAGCGGTAAAGGTGCGCATTTTTTCACACCCTACAATGTTCTGTTCAAAAGATTTTGGTCAAACG
CTGTAGAAGTGAAAGTTGGTGCGCATGTTTCGGCGTTCGAAACTTCTCCGCAGTGAAAGATAAATGATCA
CCATCAAAGAAGGTTAATGGTTTTAGAGCTAGAAATAGCAAGTTAAAATAAGGCTAGTCCGTTATCAACT
TGAAAAAGTGGCACCGAGTCGGTGGTGCTTTTTTTGTTTTTTATGTCTGTTTAAACAATGTATGAAACCC
TGTATGGAGAGTGATTCTGGCGTTTTTCCATAGGCTCCGCCCCCCTGACGAGCATCACAAAAATCGACGC
TCAAGTCAGAGGTGGCGAAACCCGACAGGACTATAAAGATACCAGGCGTTTCCCCCTGGAAGCTCCCTCG
TGCGCTCTCCTGTTCCGACCCTGCCGCTTACCGGATACCTGTCCGCCTTTCTCCCTTCGGGAAGCGTGGC
GCTTTCTCATAGCTCACGCTGTAGGTATCTCAGTTCGGTGTAGGTCGTTCGCTCCAAGCTGGGCTGTGTG
CACGAACCCCCCGTTCAGCCCGACCGCTGCGCCTTATCCGGTAACTATCGTCTTGAGTCCAACCCGGTAA
GACACGACTTATCGCCACTGGCAGCAGCCACTGGTAACAGGATTAGCAGAGCGAGGTATGTAGGCGGTGC
TACAGAGTTCTTGAAGTGGTGGCCTAACTACGGCTACACTAGAAGGACAGTATTTGGTATCTGCGCTCTG
CTGAAGCCAGTTACCTTCGGAAAAAGAGTTGGTAGCTCTTGATCCGGCAAACAAACCACCGCTGGTAGCG
GTGGTTTTTTTGTTTGCAAGCAGCAGATTACGCGCAGAAAAAAAGGATCTCAAGAAGATCCTTTGATCTT
TTCTACGGGGTCTGACGCTCAGTGGAACGAAAACTCACGTTAAGGGATTTTGGTCATGAGATTATCAAAA
AGGATCTT
