Features (pLannotate 1.2.2; 10 found; start..end, strand, type, name):
     76..936     -  CDS            AmpR: β-lactamase; bla; confers resistance to ampicillin, carbenicillin, and related antibiotics
    937..1041    -  promoter       AmpR promoter: bla
   1068..2410    -  rep_origin     2μ ori: yeast 2μ plasmid origin of replication
   2478..2513    +  CDS            rop (fragment): Rop protein, which maintains plasmids at low copy number; rop
   2814..3287    +  CDS            FCY1 (sequence withheld): FCY1_YEAST - Experimental evidence at protein level: Swiss-Prot protein existence level 1. Catalyzes the hydrolytic deamination of cytosine to uracil or 5-methylcytosine to thymine. Is involved in the pyrimidine salvage pathway, which allows the cell to utilize cytosine for pyrimidine nucleotide synthesis. From Saccharomyces cerevisiae (strain ATCC 204508 / S288c) (Baker's yeast).
   3480..4836    +  gene           kanMX: yeast selectable marker conferring kanamycin resistance (Wach et al., 1994)
   4908..5176    +  promoter       SNR52 promoter: promoter for the S. cerevisiae small nucleolar RNA gene SNR52
   5197..5271    +  misc_RNA       gRNA scaffold: guide RNA scaffold for the Streptococcus pyogenes CRISPR/Cas9 system
   5276..5295    +  terminator     SUP4 terminator: transcription terminator for the S. cerevisiae SUP4 tRNA gene
   5342..5930    -  rep_origin     ori: high-copy-number ColE1/pMB1/pBR322/pUC origin of replication
>Addgene plasmid #111910 | pCB30 | addgene full sequence | sequence record 218310 | Addgene NGS Result
CACCTAGATCCTTTTAAATTAAAAATGAAGTTTTAAATCAATCTAAAGTATATATGAGTAAACTTGGTCT
GACAGTTACCAATGCTTAATCAGTGAGGCACCTATCTCAGCGATCTGTCTATTTCGTTCATCCATAGTTG
CCTGACTCCCCGTCGTGTAGATAACTACGATACGGGAGGGCTTACCATCTGGCCCCAGTGCTGCAATGAT
ACCGCGAGACCCACGCTCACCGGCTCCAGATTTATCAGCAATAAACCAGCCAGCCGGAAGGGCCGAGCGC
AGAAGTGGTCCTGCAACTTTATCCGCCTCCATCCAGTCTATTAATTGTTGCCGGGAAGCTAGAGTAAGTA
GTTCGCCAGTTAATAGTTTGCGCAACGTTGTTGCCATTGCTACAGGCATCGTGGTGTCACGCTCGTCGTT
TGGTATGGCTTCATTCAGCTCCGGTTCCCAACGATCAAGGCGAGTTACATGATCCCCCATGTTGTGCAAA
AAAGCGGTTAGCTCCTTCGGTCCTCCGATCGTTGTCAGAAGTAAGTTGGCCGCAGTGTTATCACTCATGG
TTATGGCAGCACTGCATAATTCTCTTACTGTCATGCCATCCGTAAGATGCTTTTCTGTGACTGGTGAGTA
CTCAACCAAGTCATTCTGAGAATAGTGTATGCGGCGACCGAGTTGCTCTTGCCCGGCGTCAATACGGGAT
AATACCGCGCCACATAGCAGAACTTTAAAAGTGCTCATCATTGGAAAACGTTCTTCGGGGCGAAAACTCT
CAAGGATCTTACCGCTGTTGAGATCCAGTTCGATGTAACCCACTCGTGCACCCAACTGATCTTCAGCATC
TTTTACTTTCACCAGCGTTTCTGGGTGAGCAAAAACAGGAAGGCAAAATGCCGCAAAAAAGGGAATAAGG
GCGACACGGAAATGTTGAATACTCATACTCTTCCTTTTTCAATATTATTGAAGCATTTATCAGGGTTATT
GTCTCATGAGCGGATACATATTTGAATGTATTTAGAAAAATAAACAAATAGGGGTTCCGCGCACATTTCC
CCGAAAAGTGCCACCTGAACGAAGCATCTGTGCTTCATTTTGTAGAACAAAAATGCAACGCGAGAGCGCT
AATTTTTCAAACAAAGAATCTGAGCTGCATTTTTACAGAACAGAAATGCAACGCGAAAGCGCTATTTTAC
CAACGAAGAATCTGTGCTTCATTTTTGTAAAACAAAAATGCAACGCGAGAGCGCTAATTTTTCAAACAAA
GAATCTGAGCTGCATTTTTACAGAACAGAAATGCAACGCGAGAGCGCTATTTTACCAACAAAGAATCTAT
ACTTCTTTTTTGTTCTACAAAAATGCATCCCGAGAGCGCTATTTTTCTAACAAAGCATCTTAGATTACTT
TTTTTCTCCTTTGTGCGCTCTATAATGCAGTCTCTTGATAACTTTTTGCACTGTAGGTCCGTTAAGGTTA
GAAGAAGGCTACTTTGGTGTCTATTTTCTCTTCCATAAAAAAAGCCTGACTCCACTTCCCGCGTTTACTG
ATTACTAGCGAAGCTGCGGGTGCATTTTTTCAAGATAAAGGCATCCCCGATTATATTCTATACCGATGTG
GATTGCGCATACTTTGTGAACAGAAAGTGATAGCGTTGATGATTCTTCATTGGTCAGAAAATTATGAACG
GTTTCTTCTATTTTGTCTCTATATACTACGTATAGGAAATGTTTACATTTTCGTATTGTTTTCGATTCAC
TCTATGAATAGTTCTTACTACAATTTTTTTGTCTAAAGAGTAATACTAGAGATAAACATAAAAAATGTAG
AGGTCGAGTTTAGATGCAAGTTCAAGGAGCGAAAGGTGGATGGGTAGGTTATATAGGGATATAGCACAGA
GATATATAGCAAAGAGATACTTTTGAGCAATGTTTGTGGAAGCGGTATTCGCAATATTTTAGTAGCTCGT
TACAGTCCGGTGCGTTTTTGGTTTTTTGAAAGTGCGTCTTCAGAGCGCTTTTGGTTTTCAAAAGCGCTCT
GAAGTTCCTATACTTTCTAGAGAATAGGAACTTCGGAATAGGAACTTCAAAGCGTTTCCGAAAACGAGCG
CTTCCGAAAATGCAACGCGAGCTGCGCACATACAGCTCACTGTTCACGTCGCACCTATATCTGCGTGTTG
CCTGTATATATATATACATGAGAAGAACGGCATAGTGCGTGTTTATGCTTAAATGCGTACTTATATGCGT
CTATTTATGTAGGATGAAAGGTAGTCTAGTACCTCCTGTGATATTATCCCATTCCATGCGGGGTATCGTA
TGCTTCCTTCAGCACTACCCTTTAGCTGTTCTATATGCTGCCACTCCTCAATTGGATTAGTCTCATCCTT
CAATGCTATCATTTCCTTTGATATTGGATCATACTAAGAAACCATTATTATCATGACATTAACCTATAAA
AATAGGCGTATCACGAGGCCCTTTCGTCTCGCGCGTTTCGGTGATGACGGTGAAAACCTCTGACACATGC
AGCGGCGCGCCAACAAATATATTGCAAGTAGTGACCTATGGTGTGTAGATATACGTACAGTTAGTTACGA
GCCTAAAGACACAACGTGTTTGTTAATTATACTGTCGCTGTAATATCTTCTCTTCCATTATCACCGGTCA
TTCCTTGCAGGGGCGGTAGTACCCGGAGACCCTGAACTTTTCTTTTTTTTTTTGCGAAATTAAAAAGTTC
ATTTTCAATTCGACAATGAGGTCTACAAGCCATTGTTTTATGTTGATGAGAGCCAGCTTAAAGAGTTAAA
AATTTCATAGCTA
[474 nt withheld, positions 2814-3287]
TAGAGCACGCAGCACGCTGTATTTACGTATTTAATTTTATATATTTGTGCATACACTACTAGGGAAGACT
TGAAAAAAACCTAGGAAATGAAAAAACGACACAGGAAGTCCCGTATTTACTATTTTTTCCTTCCTTTTGA
TGGGGCAGGGCGGAAATAGAGGATAGGATAAGCCATTACCCTGTTATCCCTAGACATGGAGGCCCAGAAT
ACCCTCCTTGACAGTCTTGACGTGCGCAGCTCAGGGGCATGATGTGACTGTCGCCCGTACATTTAGCCCA
TACATCCCCATGTATAATCATTTGCATCCATACATTTTGATGGCCGCACGGCGCGAAGCAAAAATTACGG
CTCCTCGCTGCAGACCTGCGAGCAGGGAAACGCTCCCCTCACAGACGCGTTGAATTGTCCCCACGCCGCG
CCCCTGTAGAGAAATATAAAAGGTTAGGATTTGCCACTGAGGTTCTTCTTTCATATACTTCCTTTTAAAA
TCTTGCTAGGATACAGTTCTCACATCACATCCGAACATAAACAACCATGGGTAAGGAAAAGACTCACGTT
TCGAGGCCGCGATTAAATTCCAACATGGATGCTGATTTATATGGGTATAAATGGGCTCGCGATAATGTCG
GGCAATCAGGTGCGACAATCTATCGATTGTATGGGAAGCCCGATGCGCCAGAGTTGTTTCTGAAACATGG
CAAAGGTAGCGTTGCCAATGATGTTACAGATGAGATGGTCAGACTAAACTGGCTGACGGAATTTATGCCT
CTTCCGACCATCAAGCATTTTATCCGTACTCCTGATGATGCATGGTTACTCACCACTGCGATCCCCGGCA
AAACAGCATTCCAGGTATTAGAAGAATATCCTGATTCAGGTGAAAATATTGTTGATGCGCTGGCAGTGTT
CCTGCGCCGGTTGCATTCGATTCCTGTTTGTAATTGTCCTTTTAACAGCGATCGCGTATTTCGTCTCGCT
CAGGCGCAATCACGAATGAATAACGGTTTGGTTGATGCGAGTGATTTTGATGACGAGCGTAATGGCTGGC
CTGTTGAACAAGTCTGGAAAGAAATGCATAAGCTTTTGCCATTCTCACCGGATTCAGTCGTCACTCATGG
TGATTTCTCACTTGATAACCTTATTTTTGACGAGGGGAAATTAATAGGTTGTATTGATGTTGGACGAGTC
GGAATCGCAGACCGATACCAGGATCTTGCCATCCTATGGAACTGCCTCGGTGAGTTTTCTCCTTCATTAC
AGAAACGGCTTTTTCAAAAATATGGTATTGATAATCCTGATATGAATAAATTGCAGTTTCATTTGATGCT
CGATGAGTTTTTCTAATCAGTACTGACAATAAAAAGATTCTTGTTTTCAAGAACTTGTCATTTGTATAGT
TTTTTTATATTGTAGTTGTTCTATTTTAATCAAATGTTAGCGTGATTTATATTTTTTTTCGCCTCGACAT
CATCTGCCCAGATGCGAAGTTAAGTGCGCAGAAAGTAATATCATGCGTCAATCGTATGTGAATGCTGGTC
GCTATACTGTTAATTAAGACGGTCACAGCTTGTCTGTAAGCGGATCTCCACGGGACCCACAGTCGTAGAT
GCGTCACGTGTCTTTGAAAAGATAATGTATGATTATGCTTTCACTCATATTTATACAGAAACTTGATGTT
TTCTTTCGAGTATATACAAGGTGATTACATGTACGTTTGAAGTACAACTCTAGATTTTGTAGTGCCCTCT
TGGGCTAGCGGTAAAGGTGCGCATTTTTTCACACCCTACAATGTTCTGTTCAAAAGATTTTGGTCAAACG
CTGTAGAAGTGAAAGTTGGTGCGCATGTTTCGGCGTTCGAAACTTCTCCGCAGTGAAAGATAAATGATCA
CCATCAAAGAAGGTTAATGGTTTTAGAGCTAGAAATAGCAAGTTAAAATAAGGCTAGTCCGTTATCAACT
TGAAAAAGTGGCACCGAGTCGGTGGTGCTTTTTTTGTTTTTTATGTCTGTTTAAACAATGTATGAAACCC
TGTATGGAGAGTGATTCTGGCGTTTTTCCATAGGCTCCGCCCCCCTGACGAGCATCACAAAAATCGACGC
TCAAGTCAGAGGTGGCGAAACCCGACAGGACTATAAAGATACCAGGCGTTTCCCCCTGGAAGCTCCCTCG
TGCGCTCTCCTGTTCCGACCCTGCCGCTTACCGGATACCTGTCCGCCTTTCTCCCTTCGGGAAGCGTGGC
GCTTTCTCATAGCTCACGCTGTAGGTATCTCAGTTCGGTGTAGGTCGTTCGCTCCAAGCTGGGCTGTGTG
CACGAACCCCCCGTTCAGCCCGACCGCTGCGCCTTATCCGGTAACTATCGTCTTGAGTCCAACCCGGTAA
GACACGACTTATCGCCACTGGCAGCAGCCACTGGTAACAGGATTAGCAGAGCGAGGTATGTAGGCGGTGC
TACAGAGTTCTTGAAGTGGTGGCCTAACTACGGCTACACTAGAAGAACAGTATTTGGTATCTGCGCTCTG
CTGAAGCCAGTTACCTTCGGAAAAAGAGTTGGTAGCTCTTGATCCGGCAAACAAACCACCGCTGGTAGCG
GTGGTTTTTTTGTTTGCAAGCAGCAGATTACGCGCAGAAAAAAAGGATCTCAAGAAGATCCTTTGATCTT
TTCTACGGGGTCTGACGCTCAGTGGAACGAAAACTCACGTTAAGGGATTTTGGTCATGAGATTATCAAAA
AGGATCTT
